>Addgene plasmid #132285 | pDONR221_SPNS3 | addgene full sequence | sequence record 263265 | Addgene NGS Result
CTTTCCTGCGTTATCCCCTGATTCTGTGGATAACCGTATTACCGCCTTTGAGTGAGCTGATACCGCTCGC
CGCAGCCGAACGACCGAGCGCAGCGAGTCAGTGAGCGAGGAAGCGGAAGAGCGCCCAATACGCAAACCGC
CTCTCCCCGCGCGTTGGCCGATTCATTAATGCAGCTGGCACGACAGGTTTCCCGACTGGAAAGCGGGCAG
TGAGCGCAACGCAATTAATACGCGTACCGCTAGCCAGGAAGAGTTTGTAGAAACGCAAAAAGGCCATCCG
TCAGGATGGCCTTCTGCTTAGTTTGATGCCTGGCAGTTTATGGCGGGCGTCCTGCCCGCCACCCTCCGGG
CCGTTGCTTCACAACGTTCAAATCCGCTCCCGGCGGATTTGTCCTACTCAGGAGAGCGTTCACCGACAAA
CAACAGATAAAACGAAAGGCCCAGTCTTCCGACTGAGCCTTTCGTTTTATTTGATGCCTGGCAGTTCCCT
ACTCTCGCGTTAACGCTAGCATGGATGTTTTCCCAGTCACGACGTTGTAAAACGACGGCCAGTCTTAAGC
TCGGGCCCCAAATAATGATTTTATTTTGACTGATAGTGACCTGTTCGTTGCAACACATTGATGAGCAATG
CTTTTTTATAATGCCAACTTTGTACAAAAAAGCAGGCTCCACCATGGCAGGAGGAATGTCTGCCGAGTGC
CCAGAGCCTGGACCAGGAGGACTGCAGGGCCAGAGCCCCGGCCCTGGCCGGCAGTGTCCACCTCCAATCA
CCCCCACAAGCTGGTCCCTGCCACCTTGGAGAGCATACGTGGCAGCAGCCGTGCTGTGCTACATCAACCT
GCTGAATTATATGAACTGGTTCATCATCGCCGGCGTGCTGCTGGACATCCAGGAGGTGTTTCAGATCTCC
GATAATCACGCCGGCCTGCTGCAGACCGTGTTCGTGTCCTGTCTGCTGCTGTCTGCCCCCGTGTTCGGCT
ATCTGGGCGACAGGCACTCCCGCAAGGCCACAATGTCTTTCGGCATCCTGCTGTGGTCCGGAGCAGGACT
GAGCTCCTCTTTTATCTCTCCAAGGTACAGCTGGCTGTTCTTTCTGAGCAGGGGAATCGTGGGAACCGGA
TCTGCCAGCTATTCCACCATCGCCCCAACAGTGCTGGGCGACCTGTTCGTGAGGGATCAGCGGACAAGAG
TGCTGGCCGTGTTCTACATCTTTATCCCAGTGGGAAGCGGACTGGGATATGTGCTGGGATCCGCCGTGAC
CATGCTGACAGGCAACTGGCGGTGGGCCCTGAGAGTGATGCCTTGCCTGGAGGCCGTGGCCCTGATCCTG
CTGATCCTGCTGGTGCCAGACCCACCCAGGGGAGCAGCAGAGACCCAGGGAGAGGGAGCCGTGGGCGGCT
TTCGGAGCTCCTGGTGTGAGGATGTGAGATACCTGGGCAAGAATTGGTCCTTCGTGTGGTCTACCCTGGG
CGTGACAGCCATGGCCTTTGTGACAGGCGCCCTGGGATTCTGGGCACCAAAGTTTCTGCTGGAGGCAAGG
GTGGTGCACGGACTGCAGCCTCCATGCTTCCAGGAGCCATGTAGCAACCCCGACTCCCTGATCTTTGGCG
CCCTGACCATCATGACAGGCGTGATCGGCGTGATCCTGGGAGCAGAGGCAGCACGGAGATATAAGAAAGT
GATCCCTGGAGCAGAGCCACTGATCTGCGCATCTAGCCTGCTGGCAACCGCACCATGTCTGTACCTGGCC
CTGGTGCTGGCACCAACCACACTGCTGGCATCTTACGTGTTCCTGGGACTGGGAGAGCTGCTGCTGAGCT
GCAATTGGGCCGTGGTGGCCGATATCCTGCTGTCCGTGGTGGTGCCAAGGTGTAGGGGAACCGCAGAGGC
CCTGCAGATCACAGTGGGACACATCCTGGGCGACGCAGGATCCCCCTACCTGACCGGCCTGATCTCCTCT
GTGCTGAGGGCAAGGCGCCCTGATAGCTATCTGCAGCGGTTCAGATCTCTGCAGCAGAGCTTCCTGTGCT
GTGCCTTTGTGATCGCCCTGGGAGGAGGATGCTTTCTGCTGACCGCCCTGTACCTGGAGAGGGATGAGAC
AAGGGCATGGCAGCCAGTGACCGGAACACCTGACAGCAATGACGTGGATTCCAACGATCTGGAGAGACAG
GGCCTGCTGTCTGGCGCCGGCGCCAGCACCGAGGAGCCTGACCCAGCTTTCTTGTACAAAGTTGGCATTA
TAAGAAAGCATTGCTTATCAATTTGTTGCAACGAACAGGTCACTATCAGTCAAAATAAAATCATTATTTG
CCATCCAGCTGATATCCCCTATAGTGAGTCGTATTACATGGTCATAGCTGTTTCCTGGCAGCTCTGGCCC
GTGTCTCAAAATCTCTGATGTTACATTGCACAAGATAAAAATATATCATCATGAACAATAAAACTGTCTG
CTTACATAAACAGTAATACAAGGGGTGTTATGAGCCATATTCAACGGGAAACGTCGAGGCCGCGATTAAA
TTCCAACATGGATGCTGATTTATATGGGTATAAATGGGCTCGCGATAATGTCGGGCAATCAGGTGCGACA
ATCTATCGCTTGTATGGGAAGCCCGATGCGCCAGAGTTGTTTCTGAAACATGGCAAAGGTAGCGTTGCCA
ATGATGTTACAGATGAGATGGTCAGACTAAACTGGCTGACGGAATTTATGCCTCTTCCGACCATCAAGCA
TTTTATCCGTACTCCTGATGATGCATGGTTACTCACCACTGCGATCCCCGGAAAAACAGCATTCCAGGTA
TTAGAAGAATATCCTGATTCAGGTGAAAATATTGTTGATGCGCTGGCAGTGTTCCTGCGCCGGTTGCATT
CGATTCCTGTTTGTAATTGTCCTTTTAACAGCGATCGCGTATTTCGTCTCGCTCAGGCGCAATCACGAAT
GAATAACGGTTTGGTTGATGCGAGTGATTTTGATGACGAGCGTAATGGCTGGCCTGTTGAACAAGTCTGG
AAAGAAATGCATAAACTTTTGCCATTCTCACCGGATTCAGTCGTCACTCATGGTGATTTCTCACTTGATA
ACCTTATTTTTGACGAGGGGAAATTAATAGGTTGTATTGATGTTGGACGAGTCGGAATCGCAGACCGATA
CCAGGATCTTGCCATCCTATGGAACTGCCTCGGTGAGTTTTCTCCTTCATTACAGAAACGGCTTTTTCAA
AAATATGGTATTGATAATCCTGATATGAATAAATTGCAGTTTCATTTGATGCTCGATGAGTTTTTCTAAT
CAGAATTGGTTAATTGGTTGTAACACTGGCAGAGCATTACGCTGACTTGACGGGACGGCGCAAGCTCATG
ACCAAAATCCCTTAACGTGAGTTACGCGTCGTTCCACTGAGCGTCAGACCCCGTAGAAAAGATCAAAGGA
TCTTCTTGAGATCCTTTTTTTCTGCGCGTAATCTGCTGCTTGCAAACAAAAAAACCACCGCTACCAGCGG
TGGTTTGTTTGCCGGATCAAGAGCTACCAACTCTTTTTCCGAAGGTAACTGGCTTCAGCAGAGCGCAGAT
ACCAAATACTGTTCTTCTAGTGTAGCCGTAGTTAGGCCACCACTTCAAGAACTCTGTAGCACCGCCTACA
TACCTCGCTCTGCTAATCCTGTTACCAGTGGCTGCTGCCAGTGGCGATAAGTCGTGTCTTACCGGGTTGG
ACTCAAGACGATAGTTACCGGATAAGGCGCAGCGGTCGGGCTGAACGGGGGGTTCGTGCACACAGCCCAG
CTTGGAGCGAACGACCTACACCGAACTGAGATACCTACAGCGTGAGCTATGAGAAAGCGCCACGCTTCCC
GAAGGGAGAAAGGCGGACAGGTATCCGGTAAGCGGCAGGGTCGGAACAGGAGAGCGCACGAGGGAGCTTC
CAGGGGGAAACGCCTGGTATCTTTATAGTCCTGTCGGGTTTCGCCACCTCTGACTTGAGCGTCGATTTTT
GTGATGCTCGTCAGGGGGGCGGAGCCTATGGAAAAACGCCAGCAACGCGGCCTTTTTACGGTTCCTGGCC
TTTTGCTGGCCTTTTGCTCACATGTT
Features (pLannotate 1.2.2; 10 found; start..end, strand, type, name):
    121..213     +  CDS            lacI (fragment): lac repressor; lacI; The lac repressor binds to the lac operator to inhibit transcription in E. coli. This inhibition can be relieved by adding lactose or isopropyl-β-D-thiogalactopyranoside (IPTG).
    268..295     -  terminator     rrnB T2 terminator: transcription terminator T2 from the E. coli rrnB gene
    427..470     +  terminator     rrnB T1 terminator: Escherichia coli rrnB; transcription terminator T1 from the E. coli rrnB gene
    517..553     -  CDS            lacZα (fragment): LacZα fragment of β-galactosidase; lacZ fragment
    569..668     +  protein_bind   attL1: mutant version of attL; recombination site for the Gateway® LR reaction LR Clonase™
    674..2209    +  CDS            SPNS3: SPNS3_HUMAN - Experimental evidence at protein level: Swiss-Prot protein existence level 1. Sphingolipid transporter. From Homo sapiens (Human).
   2211..2310    -  protein_bind   attL2: mutant version of attL; recombination site for the Gateway® LR reaction LR Clonase™
   2328..2346    -  promoter       T7 promoter: promoter for bacteriophage T7 RNA polymerase
   2480..3289    +  CDS            KanR: aminoglycoside phosphotransferase; aph(3')-Ia; confers resistance to kanamycin in bacteria or G418 (Geneticin®) in eukaryotes
   3436..4024    +  rep_origin     ori: high-copy-number ColE1/pMB1/pBR322/pUC origin of replication
