[The description below was written by a language model from this plasmid's Addgene catalogue record and pLannotate feature annotations shown in this document.]
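Description:
pDONR221_SPNS3 is a Gateway entry clone built on the pDONR221 backbone (Thermo Fisher Scientific), carrying a codon-optimized open reading frame for human SPNS3 (also listed as SLC62A3 or MGC29671), a protein annotated as a sphingolipid transporter. The full plasmid is about 4.1 kb, of which the insert accounts for 1,536 bp. It is maintained in E. coli through a high-copy ColE1/pUC-type origin of replication and selected with kanamycin via an aminoglycoside phosphotransferase (KanR) gene.

The SPNS3 coding sequence sits between attL1 and attL2, the recombination sites recognised in the Gateway LR reaction. They allow the ORF to be moved directionally and in frame into any attR-containing destination vector. Upstream of attL1 lie the rrnB T1 and T2 transcription terminators, which insulate the insert from read-through transcription in bacteria and so limit unwanted expression of the cargo. Short lacI and lacZα fragments are backbone remnants with no functional role. A T7 promoter lies just beyond attL2 on the opposite strand, pointing back toward the insert, so it would not produce sense transcript of the ORF. Although the catalogue lists the vector type as mammalian expression, the feature table shows no eukaryotic promoter or polyadenylation signal, and no epitope tags or reporters are annotated. Expression therefore depends on transfer into a suitable destination vector.

The plasmid belongs to a consortium collection of solute carrier (SLC) transporter clones. Its stated purpose is to serve as a source of the SPNS3 ORF for subcloning into custom expression vectors.
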