Addgene plasmid #132285: pDONR221_SPNS3
Purpose: Gateway entry clone with codon-optimized ORF sequence for subcloning into custom expression vectors
Depositing lab: RESOLUTE Consortium & Giulio Superti-Furga. Depositing organization: CeMM Research Center for Molecular Medicine. Publication: The RESOLUTE consortium: unlocking SLC transporters for drug discovery. Superti-Furga G, Lackner D, Wiedmer T, Ingles-Prieto A, Barbosa B, Girardi E, Goldmann U, Gurtl B, Klavins K, Klimek C, Lindinger S, Lineiro-Retes E, Muller AC, Onstein S, Redinger G, Reil D, Sedlyarov V, Wolf G, Crawford M, Everley R, ... Steppan CM. Nat Rev Drug Discov. 2020 Jul;19(7):429-430. doi: 10.1038/d41573-020-00056-6. PubMed 32265506.
Backbone
  Vector backbone: pDONR221
  Backbone manufacturer: Thermo Fisher Scientific
  Backbone size w/o insert (bp): 2550
  Vector type: Mammalian Expression
Growth in bacteria
  Bacterial resistance: Kanamycin, 50 μg/mL
  Growth temperature: 37°C
  Growth strain: Stbl3
  Copy number: High Copy
Gene/Insert
  Gene/Insert name: SPNS3 (alt name: MGC29671, SLC62A3)
  Species: H. sapiens (human)
  Insert size (bp): 1536
  Entrez Gene: SPNS3 (a.k.a. MGC29671)
  Cloning method: Gateway Cloning
  Sequencing primers: 5′ M13-fwd; 3′ M13-rev
Terms and licenses: Academic/Nonprofit Terms; Industry Terms
Depositor comments: For more information on the full Resolute plasmid collection, please see www.addgene.org/depositor-collections/re-solute/. Please provide your feedback on this plasmid to the RESOLUTE consortium by filling out their RESOLUTE repository feedback form: https://forms.office.com/Pages/ResponsePage.aspx?id=0e05yklzmkS7rjFGQL4N7z4feCLQvEJAmVcOCM_u885UN1JJRko0Ukg4TVQwNTZLOUxPQVJWT1NHUCQlQCN0PWcu
How to cite: pDONR221_SPNS3 was a gift from RESOLUTE Consortium & Giulio Superti-Furga (Addgene plasmid # 132285 ; http://n2t.net/addgene:132285 ; RRID:Addgene_132285)
