>Addgene plasmid #132285 | pDONR221_SPNS3 | depositor partial sequence | sequence record 253970 | Codon-optimized ORF of SPNS3
ATGGCAGGAGGAATGTCTGCCGAGTGCCCAGAGCCTGGACCAGGAGGACTGCAGGGCCAGAGCCCCGGCC
CTGGCCGGCAGTGTCCACCTCCAATCACCCCCACAAGCTGGTCCCTGCCACCTTGGAGAGCATACGTGGC
AGCAGCCGTGCTGTGCTACATCAACCTGCTGAATTATATGAACTGGTTCATCATCGCCGGCGTGCTGCTG
GACATCCAGGAGGTGTTTCAGATCTCCGATAATCACGCCGGCCTGCTGCAGACCGTGTTCGTGTCCTGTC
TGCTGCTGTCTGCCCCCGTGTTCGGCTATCTGGGCGACAGGCACTCCCGCAAGGCCACAATGTCTTTCGG
CATCCTGCTGTGGTCCGGAGCAGGACTGAGCTCCTCTTTTATCTCTCCAAGGTACAGCTGGCTGTTCTTT
CTGAGCAGGGGAATCGTGGGAACCGGATCTGCCAGCTATTCCACCATCGCCCCAACAGTGCTGGGCGACC
TGTTCGTGAGGGATCAGCGGACAAGAGTGCTGGCCGTGTTCTACATCTTTATCCCAGTGGGAAGCGGACT
GGGATATGTGCTGGGATCCGCCGTGACCATGCTGACAGGCAACTGGCGGTGGGCCCTGAGAGTGATGCCT
TGCCTGGAGGCCGTGGCCCTGATCCTGCTGATCCTGCTGGTGCCAGACCCACCCAGGGGAGCAGCAGAGA
CCCAGGGAGAGGGAGCCGTGGGCGGCTTTCGGAGCTCCTGGTGTGAGGATGTGAGATACCTGGGCAAGAA
TTGGTCCTTCGTGTGGTCTACCCTGGGCGTGACAGCCATGGCCTTTGTGACAGGCGCCCTGGGATTCTGG
GCACCAAAGTTTCTGCTGGAGGCAAGGGTGGTGCACGGACTGCAGCCTCCATGCTTCCAGGAGCCATGTA
GCAACCCCGACTCCCTGATCTTTGGCGCCCTGACCATCATGACAGGCGTGATCGGCGTGATCCTGGGAGC
AGAGGCAGCACGGAGATATAAGAAAGTGATCCCTGGAGCAGAGCCACTGATCTGCGCATCTAGCCTGCTG
GCAACCGCACCATGTCTGTACCTGGCCCTGGTGCTGGCACCAACCACACTGCTGGCATCTTACGTGTTCC
TGGGACTGGGAGAGCTGCTGCTGAGCTGCAATTGGGCCGTGGTGGCCGATATCCTGCTGTCCGTGGTGGT
GCCAAGGTGTAGGGGAACCGCAGAGGCCCTGCAGATCACAGTGGGACACATCCTGGGCGACGCAGGATCC
CCCTACCTGACCGGCCTGATCTCCTCTGTGCTGAGGGCAAGGCGCCCTGATAGCTATCTGCAGCGGTTCA
GATCTCTGCAGCAGAGCTTCCTGTGCTGTGCCTTTGTGATCGCCCTGGGAGGAGGATGCTTTCTGCTGAC
CGCCCTGTACCTGGAGAGGGATGAGACAAGGGCATGGCAGCCAGTGACCGGAACACCTGACAGCAATGAC
GTGGATTCCAACGATCTGGAGAGACAGGGCCTGCTGTCTGGCGCCGGCGCCAGCACCGAGGAGCCT
